>Addgene plasmid #38822 | GAN | depositor partial sequence | sequence record 48879 | GAN sequence 460 bps
ATGCACCATCATCATCATCATTCTTCTGGTGTAGATCTGGGTACCGAGAACCTGTACTTCCAATCCATGG
CCGTGTCTGACCCTCAGCACGCCGCGCGTCTGCTGCGAGCGCTCAGCTCTTTCCGCGAGGAGTCTCGCTT
CTGCGACGCGCACCTGGTCCTCGACGGGGAGGAGATCCCGGTGCAGAAGAACATCCTGGCGGCGGCCAGC
CCGTACATCAGGACAAAGTTAAACTATAATCCTCCAAAAGATGATGGATCAACTTATAAGATTGAACTTG
AAGGGATATCGGTAATGGTTATGAGAGAGATCCTGGATTACATCTTCAGTGGGCAGATCAGGCTAAATGA
AGATACAATCCAAGATGTTGTTCAGGCAGCTGACCTGCTGCTACTGACGGACCTTAAAACCCTGTGCTGT
GAGTTTTTGGAATGACAGTAAAGGTGGATACGGATCCGAA
