>Addgene plasmid #38822 | GAN | addgene partial sequence | sequence record 50288 | T7_term
TTCTTTGGGCTTGTTAGCAGCCGGATCTCAGTGGTGGTGGTGGTGGTGCTCGAGTGCGGCCGCAAGCTTG
TCGACGGAGCTCGAATTCGGATCCGTATCCACCTTTACTGTCATTCCAAAAACTCACAGCACAGGGTTTT
AAGGTCCGTCAGTAGCAGCAGGTCAGCTGCCTGAACAACATCTTGGATTGTATCTTCATTTAGCCTGATC
TGCCCACTGAAGATGTAATCCAGGATCTCTCTCATAACCATTACCGATATCCCTTCAAGTTCAATCTTAT
AAGTTGATCCATCATCTTTTGGAGGATTATAGTTTAACTTTGTCCTGATGTACGGGCTGGCCGCCGCCAG
GATGTTCTTCTGCACCGGGATCTCCTCCCCGTCGAGGACCAGGTGCGCGTCGCAGAAGCGAGACTCCTCG
CGGAAAGAGCTGAGCGCTCGCAGCAGACGCGCGGCGTGCTGAGGGTCAGACACGGCCATGGATTGGAAGT
ACAGGTTCTCGGTACCCAGATCTACACCAGAAGAATGATGATGATGATGGTGCATATGTATATCTCCTTC
TTAAAGTTAAACAAAATTATTTCTAGAGGGGAATTGTTATCCGCTCACAATTCCCCTATAGTGAGTCGTA
TTAATTTCGCGGGATCGAGATCTCGATCCTCTACGCCGGACGCATCGTGGCCGGCATCACCGGCGCCACA
GGTGCGGTTGCTGGCGCCTATATCGCCGACATCACCGATGGGGAAGATCGGGCTCGCCACTTCGGGCTCA
TGAGCGCTTGTTTCGGCGTGGGTATGGTGGCAGGCCCCGTGGCCGGGGGACTGTTGGGCGCCATCTCCTT
GCATGCACCATTCCTTGCGGCGGCGGTGCTCAACGGCCTCAACCTACTACTGTTCAGG
