[The description below was written by a language model from this plasmid's Addgene catalogue record.]
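Description:
GAN is a bacterial expression plasmid built on the pNIC28-Bsa4 backbone from the SGC, carrying a fragment of the human GAN gene, which encodes gigaxonin. The insert is recorded as about 460 bp, and the stated purpose notes that it may not represent the full open reading frame. This fits a construct designed around a defined domain for crystallography rather than the whole protein, and the record links the insert to a deposited PDB structure. The fragment was introduced by ligation-independent cloning, which allows directional, restriction-free insertion into the prepared vector.

The insert is fused at its N terminus to a His tag followed by a TEV protease site. This allows the recombinant protein to be captured by immobilised metal affinity chromatography and the tag to be cleaved off afterwards to give near-native protein for structural work. The record does not explicitly state the promoter, but the listed sequencing primers (T7 forward and T7 terminator) indicate that the insert sits between T7 promoter and terminator regions. This implies expression in an E. coli host that supplies T7 RNA polymerase. The plasmid is selected with kanamycin, is described as low copy, and is propagated in the Mach1 cloning strain. No feature table is provided, so the origin of replication and any other backbone elements are not documented here. The construct is intended for producing a purified gigaxonin fragment for structure determination and related biochemical or biophysical studies.
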