Addgene plasmid #38822: GAN
Purpose: Bacterial expression for structure determination; may not be full ORF
Depositing lab: Nicola Burgess-Brown. Depositing organization: University of Oxford.
Backbone
  Vector backbone: pNIC28-Bsa4
  Backbone manufacturer: SGC
  Vector type: Bacterial Expression
Growth in bacteria
  Bacterial resistance: Kanamycin, 50 μg/mL
  Growth temperature: 37°C
  Growth strain: Mach1
  Copy number: Low Copy
Gene/Insert
  Gene/Insert name: GAN (alt names: gigaxonin; PDB:2PPI)
  Species: H. sapiens (human)
  Insert size (bp): 460
  Entrez Gene: Gan (a.k.a. gigaxonin)
  Tag / fusion protein: His Tev (N terminal on insert)
  Cloning method: Ligation Independent Cloning
  Sequencing primers: 5′ T7; 3′ T7-term
Terms and licenses: Academic/Nonprofit Terms; Industry Terms: Not Available to Industry
How to cite: GAN was a gift from Nicola Burgess-Brown (Addgene plasmid # 38822 ; http://n2t.net/addgene:38822 ; RRID:Addgene_38822)
